>Addgene plasmid #142318 | TFORF2513 | addgene full sequence | sequence record 395788 | Addgene NGS Result
TTAATGTAGTCTTATGCAATACTCTTGTAGTCTTGCAACATGGTAACGATGAGTTAGCAACATGCCTTAC
AAGGAGAGAAAAAGCACCGTGCATGCCGATTGGTGGAAGTAAGGTGGTACGATCGTGCCTTATTAGGAAG
GCAACAGACGGGTCTGACATGGATTGGACGAACCACTGAATTGCCGCATTGCAGAGATATTGTATTTAAG
TGCCTAGCTCGATACATAAACGGGTCTCTCTGGTTAGACCAGATCTGAGCCTGGGAGCTCTCTGGCTAAC
TAGGGAACCCACTGCTTAAGCCTCAATAAAGCTTGCCTTGAGTGCTTCAAGTAGTGTGTGCCCGTCTGTT
GTGTGACTCTGGTAACTAGAGATCCCTCAGACCCTTTTAGTCAGTGTGGAAAATCTCTAGCAGTGGCGCC
CGAACAGGGACTTGAAAGCGAAAGGGAAACCAGAGGAGCTCTCTCGACGCAGGACTCGGCTTGCTGAAGC
GCGCACGGCAAGAGGCGAGGGGCGGCGACTGGTGAGTACGCCAAAAATTTTGACTAGCGGAGGCTAGAAG
GAGAGAGATGGGTGCGAGAGCGTCAGTATTAAGCGGGGGAGAATTAGATCGCGATGGGAAAAAATTCGGT
TAAGGCCAGGGGGAAAGAAAAAATATAAATTAAAACATATAGTATGGGCAAGCAGGGAGCTAGAACGATT
CGCAGTTAATCCTGGCCTGTTAGAAACATCAGAAGGCTGTAGACAAATACTGGGACAGCTACAACCATCC
CTTCAGACAGGATCAGAAGAACTTAGATCATTATATAATACAGTAGCAACCCTCTATTGTGTGCATCAAA
GGATAGAGATAAAAGACACCAAGGAAGCTTTAGACAAGATAGAGGAAGAGCAAAACAAAAGTAAGACCAC
CGCACAGCAAGCGGCCGCTGATCTTCAGACCTGGAGGAGGAGATATGAGGGACAATTGGAGAAGTGAATT
ATATAAATATAAAGTAGTAAAAATTGAACCATTAGGAGTAGCACCCACCAAGGCAAAGAGAAGAGTGGTG
CAGAGAGAAAAAAGAGCAGTGGGAATAGGAGCTTTGTTCCTTGGGTTCTTGGGAGCAGCAGGAAGCACTA
TGGGCGCAGCGTCAATGACGCTGACGGTACAGGCCAGACAATTATTGTCTGGTATAGTGCAGCAGCAGAA
CAATTTGCTGAGGGCTATTGAGGCGCAACAGCATCTGTTGCAACTCACAGTCTGGGGCATCAAGCAGCTC
CAGGCAAGAATCCTGGCTGTGGAAAGATACCTAAAGGATCAACAGCTCCTGGGGATTTGGGGTTGCTCTG
GAAAACTCATTTGCACCACTGCTGTGCCTTGGAATGCTAGTTGGAGTAATAAATCTCTGGAACAGATTTG
GAATCACACGACCTGGATGGAGTGGGACAGAGAAATTAACAATTACACAAGCTTAATACACTCCTTAATT
GAAGAATCGCAAAACCAGCAAGAAAAGAATGAACAAGAATTATTGGAATTAGATAAATGGGCAAGTTTGT
GGAATTGGTTTAACATAACAAATTGGCTGTGGTATATAAAATTATTCATAATGATAGTAGGAGGCTTGGT
AGGTTTAAGAATAGTTTTTGCTGTACTTTCTATAGTGAATAGAGTTAGGCAGGGATATTCACCATTATCG
TTTCAGACCCACCTCCCAACCCCGAGGGGACCCATGCATTGCATCTCAATTAGTCAGCAACCAGGTGTGG
AAAGTCCCCAGGCTCCCCAGCAGGCAGAAGTATGCAAAGCATGCGTCTCAATTAGTCAGCAACCATAGTC
CCGCCCCTAACTCCGCCCATCCCGCCCCTAACTCCGCCCAGTTCCGCCCATTCTCCGCCCCATGGCTGAC
TAATTTTTTTTATTTATGCAGAGGCCGAGGCCGCCTCGGCCTCTGAGCTATTCCAGAAGTAGTGAGGAGG
CTTTTTTGGAGGCCTAGGCTTTTGCAAAAAGCTTTCTAGAGGTACCACCGGAGCTTACCATGACCGAGTA
CAAGCCCACGGTGCGCCTCGCCACCCGCGACGACGTCCCCAGGGCCGTACGCACCCTCGCCGCCGCGTTC
GCCGACTACCCCGCCACGCGCCACACCGTCGATCCGGACCGCCACATCGAGCGGGTCACCGAGCTGCAAG
AACTCTTCCTCACGCGCGTCGGGCTCGACATCGGCAAGGTGTGGGTCGCGGACGACGGCGCCGCCGTGGC
GGTCTGGACCACGCCGGAGAGCGTCGAAGCGGGGGCGGTGTTCGCCGAGATCGGCCCGCGCATGGCCGAG
TTGAGCGGTTCCCGGCTGGCCGCGCAGCAACAGATGGAAGGCCTCCTGGCGCCGCACCGGCCCAAGGAGC
CCGCGTGGTTCCTGGCCACCGTCGGCGTCTCGCCCGACCACCAGGGCAAGGGTCTGGGCAGCGCCGTCGT
GCTCCCCGGAGTGGAGGCGGCCGAGCGCGCCGGGGTGCCCGCCTTCCTGGAGACCTCCGCGCCCCGCAAC
CTCCCCTTCTACGAGCGGCTCGGCTTCACCGTCACCGCCGACGTCGAGGTGCCCGAAGGACCGCGCACCT
GGTGCATGACCCGCAAGCCCGGTGCCAGTTAACGAATTCTAGATCTTGAGACAAATGGCAGTATTCATCC
ACAATTTTAAAAGAAAAGGGGGGATTGGGGGGTACAGTGCAGGGGAAAGAATAGTAGACATAATAGCAAC
AGACATACAAACTAAAGAATTACAAAAACAAATTACAAAAATTCAAAATTTTCGGGTTTATTACAGGGAC
AGCAGAGATCCACTTTGGCGCCGGCTCGAGGCCTGCAGGTGCAAAGATGGATAAAGTTTTAAACAGAGAG
GAATCTTTGCAGCTAATGGACCTTCTAGGTCTTGAAAGGAGTGGGAATTGGCTCCGGTGCCCGTCAGTGG
GCAGAGCGCACATCGCCCACAGTCCCCGAGAAGTTGGGGGGAGGGGTCGGCAATTGAACCGGTGCCTAGA
GAAGGTGGCGCGGGGTAAACTGGGAAAGTGATGTCGTGTACTGGCTCCGCCTTTTTCCCGAGGGTGGGGG
AGAACCGTATATAAGTGCAGTAGTCGCCGTGAACGTTCTTTTTCGCAACGGGTTTGCCGCCAGAACACAG
GTAAGTGCCGTGTGTGGTTCCCGCGGGCCTGGCCTCTTTACGGGTTATGGCCCTTGCGTGCCTTGAATTA
CTTCCACCTGGCTGCAGTACGTGATTCTTGATCCCGAGCTTCGGGTTGGAAGTGGGTGGGAGAGTTCGAG
GCCTTGCGCTTAAGGAGCCCCTTCGCCTCGTGCTTGAGTTGAGGCCTGGCCTGGGCGCTGGGGCCGCCGC
GTGCGAATCTGGTGGCACCTTCGCGCCTGTCTCGCTGCTTTCGATAAGTCTCTAGCCATTTAAAATTTTT
GATGACCTGCTGCGACGCTTTTTTTCTGGCAAGATAGTCTTGTAAATGCGGGCCAAGATCTGCACACTGG
TATTTCGGTTTTTGGGGCCGCGGGCGGCGACGGGGCCCGTGCGTCCCAGCGCACATGTTCGGCGAGGCGG
GGCCTGCGAGCGCGGCCACCGAGAATCGGACGGGGGTAGTCTCAAGCTGGCCGGCCTGCTCTGGTGCCTG
GCCTCGCGCCGCCGTGTATCGCCCCGCCCTGGGCGGCAAGGCTGGCCCGGTCGGCACCAGTTGCGTGAGC
GGAAAGATGGCCGCTTCCCGGCCCTGCTGCAGGGAGCTCAAAATGGAGGACGCGGCGCTCGGGAGAGCGG
GCGGGTGAGTCACCCACACAAAGGAAAAGGGCCTTTCCGTCCTCAGCCGTCGCTTCATGTGACTCCACGG
AGTACCGGGCGCCGTCCAGGCACCTCGATTAGTTCTCGAGCTTTTGGAGTACGTCGTCTTTAGGTTGGGG
GGAGGGGTTTTATGCGATGGAGTTTCCCCACACTGAGTGGGTGGAGACTGAAGTTAGGCCAGCTTGGCAC
TTGATGTAATTCTCCTTGGAATTTGCCCTTTTTGAGTTTGGATCTTGGTTCATTCTCAAGCCTCAGACAG
TGGTTCAAAGTTTTTTTCTTCCATTTCAGGTGTCGTGAGGCTAGCACCGCCACCATGGCTGCCGCCGGGG
CCAGGCCTGTGGAGCTGGGCTTCGCCGAGTCGGCGCCGGCGTGGCGACTGCGCAGCGAGCAGTTCCCCAG
CAAGGTGTATGCGCCGCTGCCTGGCCGCCCGGACGCCTTCCACCGCTGCATCTTCCTCTTCTGCTGCCGC
GAGCAGCCGTGCTGTGCCGGCCTGCGAGTTTTTAGGAATCAACTACCCAGGAAAAACGATTTTTACTCAT
ATGAGCCACCTTCTGAGAATCCTCCCCCAGAAACAGGAGAATCAGTGTGTCTCCAGCTTAAGTCTGGTGC
TCATCTCTGCAGGGTTTGTGGCTGTTTAGGCCCCAAAACGTGCTCCAGATGCCACAAAGCATATTACTGC
AGCAAGGAGCATCAGACCCTAGACTGGAGATTGGGACATAAGCAGGCTTGTGCACAACCAGATCATCTGG
ACCATATAATTCCAGACCACAACTTCCTTTTTCCAGAATTTGAAATTGTAATAGAAACAGAAGATGAGAT
TATGCCTGAGGTTGTGGAAAAGGAAGATTACTCAGAGATTATAGGGAGCATGGGGATATAGTAATGAACT
AGTCCGTAACTTGAAAGTATTTCGATTTCTTGGCTTTATATATCTTGTGGAAAGGACGATTGTCGGCATC
ACTTTCTTAGCTAACGCGTTAAGTCGACAATCAACCTCTGGATTACAAAATTTGTGAAAGATTGACTGGT
ATTCTTAACTATGTTGCTCCTTTTACGCTATGTGGATACGCTGCTTTAATGCCTTTGTATCATGCTATTG
CTTCCCGTATGGCTTTCATTTTCTCCTCCTTGTATAAATCCTGGTTGCTGTCTCTTTATGAGGAGTTGTG
GCCCGTTGTCAGGCAACGTGGCGTGGTGTGCACTGTGTTTGCTGACGCAACCCCCACTGGTTGGGGCATT
GCCACCACCTGTCAGCTCCTTTCCGGGACTTTCGCTTTCCCCCTCCCTATTGCCACGGCGGAACTCATCG
CCGCCTGCCTTGCCCGCTGCTGGACAGGGGCTCGGCTGTTGGGCACTGACAATTCCGTGGTGTTGTCGGG
GAAATCATCGTCCTTTCCTTGGCTGCTCGCCTGTGTTGCCACCTGGATTCTGCGCGGGACGTCCTTCTGC
TACGTCCCTTCGGCCCTCAATCCAGCGGACCTTCCTTCCCGCGGCCTGCTGCCGGCTCTGCGGCCTCTTC
CGCGTCTTCGCCTTCGCCCTCAGACGAGTCGGATCTCCCTTTGGGCCGCCTCCCCGCGTCGACTTTAAGA
CCAATGACTTACAAGGCAGCTGTAGATCTTAGCCACTTTTTAAAAGAAAAGGGGGGACTGGAAGGGCTAA
TTCACTCCCAACGAAGACAAGATCTGCTTTTTGCTTGTACTGGGTCTCTCTGGTTAGACCAGATCTGAGC
CTGGGAGCTCTCTGGCTAACTAGGGAACCCACTGCTTAAGCCTCAATAAAGCTTGCCTTGAGTGCTTCAA
GTAGTGTGTGCCCGTCTGTTGTGTGACTCTGGTAACTAGAGATCCCTCAGACCCTTTTAGTCAGTGTGGA
AAATCTCTAGCAGTACGTATAGTAGTTCATGTCATCTTATTATTCAGTATTTATAACTTGCAAAGAAATG
AATATCAGAGAGTGAGAGGAACTTGTTTATTGCAGCTTATAATGGTTACAAATAAAGCAATAGCATCACA
AATTTCACAAATAAAGCATTTTTTTCACTGCATTCTAGTTGTGGTTTGTCCAAACTCATCAATGTATCTT
ATCATGTCTGGCTCTAGCTATCCCGCCCCTAACTCCGCCCATCCCGCCCCTAACTCCGCCCAGTTCCGCC
CATTCTCCGCCCCATGGCTGACTAATTTTTTTTATTTATGCAGAGGCCGAGGCCGCCTCGGCCTCTGAGC
TATTCCAGAAGTAGTGAGGAGGCTTTTTTGGAGGCCTAGGGACGTACCCAATTCGCCCTATAGTGAGTCG
TATTACGCGCGCTCACTGGCCGTCGTTTTACAACGTCGTGACTGGGAAAACCCTGGCGTTACCCAACTTA
ATCGCCTTGCAGCACATCCCCCTTTCGCCAGCTGGCGTAATAGCGAAGAGGCCCGCACCGATCGCCCTTC
CCAACAGTTGCGCAGCCTGAATGGCGAATGGG
[124 nt withheld, positions 6263-6386]
C
[91 nt withheld, positions 6388-6478]
A
[49 nt withheld, positions 6480-6528]
CCTTTGACGTTGGAGTCCACGTTCTTT
[37 nt withheld, positions 6556-6592]
ACCCTATCTCGGTCTATTCTTTTGATTTATAAGGGATTTTGCCGATTTCGGCCTATTGGTTAAAAAATGA
GCTGATTTAACAAAAATTTAACGCGAATTTTAACAAAATATTAACGCTTACAATTTAGGTGGCACTTTTC
GGGGAAATGTGCGCGGAACCCCTATTTGTTTATTTTTCTAAATACATTCAAATATGTATCCGCTCATGAG
ACAATAACCCTGATAAATGCTTCAATAATATTGAAAAAGGAAGAGTATGAGTATTCAACATTTCCGTGTC
GCCCTTATTCCCTTTTTTGCGGCATTTTGCCTTCCTGTTTTTGCTCACCCAGAAACGCTGGTGAAAGTAA
AAGATGCTGAAGATCAGTTGGGTGCACGAGTGGGTTACATCGAACTGGATCTCAACAGCGGTAAGATCCT
TGAGAGTTTTCGCCCCGAAGAACGTTTTCCAATGATGAGCACTTTTAAAGTTCTGCTATGTGGCGCGGTA
TTATCCCGTATTGACGCCGGGCAAGAGCAACTCGGTCGCCGCATACACTATTCTCAGAATGACTTGGTTG
AGTACTCACCAGTCACAGAAAAGCATCTTACGGATGGCATGACAGTAAGAGAATTATGCAGTGCTGCCAT
AACCATGAGTGATAACACTGCGGCCAACTTACTTCTGACAACGATCGGAGGACCGAAGGAGCTAACCGCT
TTTTTGCACAACATGGGGGATCATGTAACTCGCCTTGATCGTTGGGAACCGGAGCTGAATGAAGCCATAC
CAAACGACGAGCGTGACACCACGATGCCTGTAGCAATGGCAACAACGTTGCGCAAACTATTAACTGGCGA
ACTACTTACTCTAGCTTCCCGGCAACAATTAATAGACTGGATGGAGGCGGATAAAGTTGCAGGACCACTT
CTGCGCTCGGCCCTTCCGGCTGGCTGGTTTATTGCTGATAAATCTGGAGCCGGTGAGCGTGGGTCTCGCG
GTATCATTGCAGCACTGGGGCCAGATGGTAAGCCCTCCCGTATCGTAGTTATCTACACGACGGGGAGTCA
GGCAACTATGGATGAACGAAATAGACAGATCGCTGAGATAGGTGCCTCACTGATTAAGCATTGGTAACTG
TCAGACCAAGTTTACTCATATATACTTTAGATTGATTTAAAACTTCATTTTTAATTTAAAAGGATCTAGG
TGAAGATCCTTTTTGATAATCTCATGACCAAAATCCCTTAACGTGAGTTTTCGTTCCACTGAGCGTCAGA
CCCCGTAGAAAAGATCAAAGGATCTTCTTGAGATCCTTTTTTTCTGCGCGTAATCTGCTGCTTGCAAACA
AAAAAACCACCGCTACCAGCGGTGGTTTGTTTGCCGGATCAAGAGCTACCAACTCTTTTTCCGAAGGTAA
CTGGCTTCAGCAGAGCGCAGATACCAAATACTGTTCTTCTAGTGTAGCCGTAGTTAGGCCACCACTTCAA
GAACTCTGTAGCACCGCCTACATACCTCGCTCTGCTAATCCTGTTACCAGTGGCTGCTGCCAGTGGCGAT
AAGTCGTGTCTTACCGGGTTGGACTCAAGACGATAGTTACCGGATAAGGCGCAGCGGTCGGGCTGAACGG
GGGGTTCGTGCACACAGCCCAGCTTGGAGCGAACGACCTACACCGAACTGAGATACCTACAGCGTGAGCT
ATGAGAAAGCGCCACGCTTCCCGAAGGGAGAAAGGCGGACAGGTATCCGGTAAGCGGCAGGGTCGGAACA
GGAGAGCGCACGAGGGAGCTTCCAGGGGGAAACGCCTGGTATCTTTATAGTCCTGTCGGGTTTCGCCACC
TCTGACTTGAGCGTCGATTTTTGTGATGCTCGTCAGGGGGGCGGAGCCTATGGAAAAACGCCAGCAACGC
GGCCTTTTTACGGTTCCTGGCCTTTTGCTGGCCTTTTGCTCACATGTTCTTTCCTGCGTTATCCCCTGAT
TCTGTGGATAACCGTATTACCGCCTTTGAGTGAGCTGATACCGCTCGCCGCAGCCGAACGACCGAGCGCA
GCGAGTCAGTGAGCGAGGAAGCGGAAGAGCGCCCAATACGCAAACCGCCTCTCCCCGCGCGTTGGCCGAT
TCATTAATGCAGCTGGCACGACAGGTTTCCCGACTGGAAAGCGGGCAGTGAGCGCAACGCAATTAATGTG
AGTTAGCTCACTCATTAGGCACCCCAGGCTTTACACTTTATGCTTCCGGCTCGTATGTTGTGTGGAATTG
TGAGCGGATAACAATTTCACACAGGAAACAGCTATGACCATGATTACGCCAAGCGCGCAATTAACCCTCA
CTAAAGGGAACAAAAGCTGGAGCTGCAAGC
Features (pLannotate 1.2.2; 31 found; start..end, strand, type, name):
      5..231     +  promoter       RSV promoter: Rous sarcoma virus enhancer/promoter
    232..412     +  LTR            5' LTR (truncated): truncated 5' long terminal repeat (LTR) from HIV-1
    459..584     +  misc_feature   HIV-1 Ψ: packaging signal of human immunodeficiency virus type 1
    568..931     +  CDS            HIV-1 gag (fragment): gag protein from human immunodeficiency virus 1; gag
   1077..1310    +  misc_feature   RRE: The Rev response element (RRE) of HIV-1 allows for Rev-dependent mRNA export from the nucleus to the cytoplasm.
   1687..1713    +  CDS            Rev (fragment): human immunodeficiency virus 1 (HIV-1) Rev protein; rev; enhances nuclear export of unspliced and incompletely spliced viral mRNAs
   1720..1743    +  promoter       SV40 promoter (fragment): SV40 early promoter
   1744..1815    +  promoter       SV40 promoter (fragment): SV40 enhancer and early promoter
   1839..1974    +  rep_origin     SV40 ori: SV40 origin of replication
   2020..2616    +  CDS            PuroR (fragment): puromycin N-acetyltransferase; pac from Streptomyces; confers resistance to puromycin
   2665..2782    +  misc_feature   cPPT/CTS: central polypurine tract and central termination sequence of HIV-1
   2847..2913    +  CDS            small t antigen (fragment): SV40 (simian virus 40) small t antigen
   2920..4098    +  promoter       EF-1α promoter: strong constitutive promoter for human elongation factor EF-1α
   4115..4675    +  CDS            PDCD2 (fragment): PDCD2_HUMAN - Also known as RP8, ZMYND7. Experimental evidence at protein level: Swiss-Prot protein existence level 1. May be a DNA-binding protein with a regulatory function. May play an important role in cell death and/or in regulation of cell proliferation. From Homo sapiens (Human).
   4694..4747    +  promoter       U6 promoter (fragment): RNA polymerase III promoter for human U6 snRNA
   4789..5377    +  misc_feature   WPRE: woodchuck hepatitis virus posttranscriptional regulatory element
   5428..5447    +  misc_feature   cPPT/CTS (fragment): central polypurine tract and central termination sequence of HIV-1
   5449..5682    +  LTR            3' LTR (ΔU3): self-inactivating 3' long terminal repeat (LTR) from HIV-1
   5760..5881    +  polyA_signal   SV40 poly(A) signal: SV40 polyadenylation signal
   5921..6056    +  rep_origin     SV40 ori: SV40 origin of replication
   6077..6095    -  promoter       T7 promoter: promoter for bacteriophage T7 RNA polymerase
   6103..6258    +  CDS            lacZα (fragment): LacZα fragment of β-galactosidase; lacZ fragment
   6263..6691    +  rep_origin     f1 ori (sequence partly withheld): f1 bacteriophage origin of replication; arrow indicates direction of (+) strand synthesis
   6744..6848    +  promoter       AmpR promoter: bla
   6849..7709    +  CDS            AmpR: β-lactamase; bla; confers resistance to ampicillin, carbenicillin, and related antibiotics
   7880..8468    +  rep_origin     ori: high-copy-number ColE1/pMB1/pBR322/pUC origin of replication
   8651..8743    +  CDS            lacI (fragment): lac repressor; lacI; The lac repressor binds to the lac operator to inhibit transcription in E. coli. This inhibition can be relieved by adding lactose or isopropyl-β-D-thiogalactopyranoside (IPTG).
   8756..8777    +  protein_bind   CAP binding site: CAP binding activates transcription in the presence of cAMP. E. coli catabolite activator protein
   8792..8822    +  promoter       lac promoter: promoter for the E. coli lac operon
   8830..8846    +  protein_bind   lac operator: The lac repressor binds to the lac operator to inhibit transcription in E. coli. This inhibition can be relieved by adding lactose or isopropyl-β-D-thiogalactopyranoside (IPTG). lac repressor encoded by lacI
   8891..8909    +  promoter       T3 promoter: promoter for bacteriophage T3 RNA polymerase
