[The description below was written by a language model from this plasmid's Addgene catalogue record and pLannotate feature annotations shown in this document.]
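Description:
TFORF2513 is a lentiviral mammalian expression plasmid built on the pLX_TRC317 backbone. It belongs to a barcoded transcription factor ORF collection designed for pooled overexpression screens. In bacteria it is maintained by a high-copy ColE1/pUC-type origin and selected with ampicillin through the bla gene. An f1 origin and remnants of a lac/lacZα cloning region flanked by T7 and T3 promoters are also present in the backbone. The annotated full sequence is 8,932 nt, which matches the stated backbone size plus the insert.

The viral portion follows a self-inactivating, third-generation-style layout. An RSV promoter drives a truncated HIV-1 5' LTR, followed by the Ψ packaging signal with a gag fragment, the RRE for Rev-dependent export of the genomic RNA, a cPPT/CTS element, and a ΔU3 3' LTR with a downstream SV40 polyadenylation signal. Two expression units lie between the LTRs. The first is an SV40 early promoter/origin region upstream of puromycin N-acetyltransferase, which allows selection of transduced mammalian cells. The second is the human EF-1α promoter driving the human PDCD2 ORF (also known as RP8 or ZMYND7), which was synthesized to match a specific annotated transcript isoform. A WPRE downstream of the ORF enhances transcript stability and expression.

The record says each construct in the collection carries a unique 24-bp barcode that identifies the ORF by sequencing in pooled experiments. The barcode is not annotated in the feature table. A short U6-like fragment between the ORF and the WPRE is probably a primer-binding or scaffold remnant rather than a functional promoter. The depositor notes that the plasmid may recombine during propagation.
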