Addgene plasmid #142318: TFORF2513
Purpose: Lentiviral vector for overexpressing transcription factor ORFs with unique 24-bp barcodes. Barcodes facilitate identification of transcription factors in pooled screens.
Depositing lab: Feng Zhang. Depositing organization: Broad Institute. Publication: A transcription factor atlas of directed differentiation. Joung J, Ma S, Tay T, Geiger-Schuller KR, Kirchgatterer PC, Verdine VK, Guo B, Arias-Garcia MA, Allen WE, Singh A, Kuksenko O, Abudayyeh OO, Gootenberg JS, Fu Z, Macrae RK, Buenrostro JD, Regev A, Zhang F. Cell. 2023 Jan 5;186(1):209-229.e26. doi: 10.1016/j.cell.2022.11.026. PubMed 36608654.
Backbone
  Vector backbone: pLX_TRC317
  Backbone manufacturer: Broad Institute Genetic Perturbation Platform
  Backbone size w/o insert (bp): 8264
  Vector type: Mammalian Expression, Lentiviral
  Selectable markers: Puromycin
Growth in bacteria
  Bacterial resistance: Ampicillin, 100 μg/mL
  Growth temperature: 37°C
  Growth strain: NEB Stable
  Copy number: High Copy
Gene/Insert
  Gene/Insert name: PDCD2
  Species: H. sapiens (human)
  Insert size (bp): 668
  Entrez Gene: PDCD2 (a.k.a. RP8, ZMYND7, MGC12347)
  Promoter: EF1a
  Cloning method: Unknown
  Sequencing primers: 5′ GGGTGGAGACTGAAGTTAGGCCAG; 3′ CACATAGCGTAAAAGGAGCAACATAG
Terms and licenses: Academic/Nonprofit Terms; Industry Terms: Not Available to Industry
Depositor comments: NM_001199464,ENST00000537445 . The transcription factor ORF portion of this plasmid was synthesized by Genewiz. Please test multiple small colonies in case of plasmid recombination. To make this collection available in a timely manner, a portion of this collection was not fully sequenced by Addgene. If an Addgene verified full plasmid sequence is not available, please contact us prior to placing an order to request the full sequence.
How to cite: TFORF2513 was a gift from Feng Zhang (Addgene plasmid # 142318 ; http://n2t.net/addgene:142318 ; RRID:Addgene_142318)
