>Addgene plasmid #142318 | TFORF2513 | depositor partial sequence | sequence record 279092 | Insert
ACCGCCACCATGGCTGCCGCCGGGGCCAGGCCTGTGGAGCTGGGCTTCGCCGAGTCGGCGCCGGCGTGGC
GACTGCGCAGCGAGCAGTTCCCCAGCAAGGTGTATGCGCCGCTGCCTGGCCGCCCGGACGCCTTCCACCG
CTGCATCTTCCTCTTCTGCTGCCGCGAGCAGCCGTGCTGTGCCGGCCTGCGAGTTTTTAGGAATCAACTA
CCCAGGAAAAACGATTTTTACTCATATGAGCCACCTTCTGAGAATCCTCCCCCAGAAACAGGAGAATCAG
TGTGTCTCCAGCTTAAGTCTGGTGCTCATCTCTGCAGGGTTTGTGGCTGTTTAGGCCCCAAAACGTGCTC
CAGATGCCACAAAGCATATTACTGCAGCAAGGAGCATCAGACCCTAGACTGGAGATTGGGACATAAGCAG
GCTTGTGCACAACCAGATCATCTGGACCATATAATTCCAGACCACAACTTCCTTTTTCCAGAATTTGAAA
TTGTAATAGAAACAGAAGATGAGATTATGCCTGAGGTTGTGGAAAAGGAAGATTACTCAGAGATTATAGG
GAGCATGGGGATATAGTAATGAACTAGTCCGTAACTTGAAAGTATTTCGATTTCTTGGCTTTATATATCT
TGTGGAAAGGACGATTGTCGGCATCACTTTCTTAGCTA
