>Addgene plasmid #142318 | TFORF2513 | depositor partial sequence | sequence record 279093 | Barcode
TTGTCGGCATCACTTTCTTAGCTA
